Addgene plasmid #199574: FLAG SMG1 T3550A/S3556A
Purpose: Expresses FLAG-tagged mutated SMG1
Depositing lab: Michael Kastan. Depositing organization: Duke University. Publication: Participation of ATM, SMG1, and DDX5 in a DNA Damage-Induced Alternative Splicing Pathway. McCann JJ, Fleenor DE, Chen J, Lai CH, Bass TE, Kastan MB. Radiat Res. 2023 Apr 1;199(4):406-421. doi: 10.1667/RADE-22-00219.1. PubMed 36921295.
Backbone
  Vector backbone: pcDNA3.1
  Backbone manufacturer: Invitrogen
  Backbone size w/o insert (bp): 5500
  Total vector size (bp): 16500
  Vector type: Mammalian Expression
  Selectable markers: Neomycin (select with G418)
Growth in bacteria
  Bacterial resistance: Ampicillin, 100 μg/mL
  Growth temperature: 37°C
  Growth strain: DH5alpha
  Copy number: High Copy
Gene/Insert
  Gene/Insert name: SMG1
  Species: H. sapiens (human)
  Insert size (bp): 11000
  Mutation: T3550A and S3556A
  GenBank ID: NM_015092
  Entrez Gene: SMG1 (a.k.a. 61E3.4, ATX, LIP)
  Promoter: CMV
  Tag / fusion protein: FLAG (N terminal on backbone)
  Cloning method: Restriction Enzyme; 5′ cloning site XhoI (not destroyed); 3′ cloning site XhoI (not destroyed)
  Sequencing primers: 5′ CMV-F; 3′ BGH-rev
Terms and licenses: Academic/Nonprofit Terms; Industry Terms: Not Available to Industry
How to cite: FLAG SMG1 T3550A/S3556A was a gift from Michael Kastan (Addgene plasmid # 199574 ; http://n2t.net/addgene:199574 ; RRID:Addgene_199574)
