[The description below was written by a language model from this plasmid's Addgene catalogue record and pLannotate feature annotations shown in this document.]
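Description:
FLAG SMG1 T3550A/S3556A is a mammalian expression plasmid that produces an N-terminally FLAG-tagged, doubly mutated form of human SMG1. This large PI3K-related serine/threonine kinase phosphorylates UPF1 during nonsense-mediated mRNA decay and also takes part in genotoxic stress responses. The roughly 11 kb coding sequence was inserted as an XhoI fragment downstream of the human cytomegalovirus immediate-early enhancer and promoter, which drives strong constitutive transcription in transfected mammalian cells. Threonine 3550 and serine 3556 are replaced by alanine, which cannot be phosphorylated, so the construct is suited to comparison with wild-type SMG1. The associated work concerns ATM, SMG1 and DDX5 in DNA damage-induced alternative splicing, but the record does not state the functional significance of the two residues. The FLAG epitope allows detection and immunoprecipitation, although it is not separately annotated in the feature table.

In E. coli the plasmid is propagated through a high-copy ColE1/pUC-type origin and selected with ampicillin via the β-lactamase gene. An f1 origin is also present.

The catalogue entry and the sequenced record differ in several respects. The catalogue lists the backbone as pcDNA3.1 with G418 (neomycin) selection and a total size of about 16.5 kb. The annotated sequence is 15,762 nt and shows a human growth hormone polyadenylation signal after the insert rather than the BGH terminator typical of pcDNA3.1. It also shows an SV40 early promoter with no annotated neomycin resistance gene behind it, along with lac promoter/operator, lacI and lacZα remnants. The backbone may therefore differ from the one catalogued, and stable G418 selection should not be assumed from the sequence data alone.
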