Features (pLannotate 1.2.2; 16 found; start..end, strand, type, name):
     83..462     +  enhancer       CMV enhancer: human cytomegalovirus immediate early enhancer
    464..663     +  promoter       CMV promoter: human cytomegalovirus (CMV) immediate early promoter
    796..11778   +  CDS            SMG1: SMG1_HUMAN - Also known as ATX, KIAA0421, LIP. Experimental evidence at protein level: Swiss-Prot protein existence level 1. Serine/threonine protein kinase involved in both mRNA surveillance and genotoxic stress response pathways. Recognizes the substrate consensus sequence [ST]-Q. Plays a central role in nonsense- mediated decay (NMD) of mRNAs containing premature stop codons by phosphorylating UPF1/RENT1. Recruited by release factors to stalled ribosomes together with SMG8 and SMG9 (forming the SMG1C protein kinase complex), and UPF1 to form the transient SURF (SMG1-UPF1-eRF1-eRF3) complex.
  11850..11867   -  misc_feature   MCS (fragment): pUC18/19 multiple cloning site
  11868..12490   +  polyA_signal   hGH poly(A) signal: human growth hormone polyadenylation signal
  12519..12848   +  promoter       SV40 promoter: SV40 enhancer and early promoter
  12887..12905   -  promoter       T7 promoter: promoter for bacteriophage T7 RNA polymerase
  12941..12963   -  protein_bind   lac operator (fragment): The lac repressor binds to the lac operator to inhibit transcription in E. coli. This inhibition can be relieved by adding lactose or isopropyl-β-D-thiogalactopyranoside (IPTG). lac repressor encoded by lacI
  12967..12997   -  promoter       lac promoter: promoter for the E. coli lac operon
  13012..13033   -  protein_bind   CAP binding site: CAP binding activates transcription in the presence of cAMP. E. coli catabolite activator protein
  13046..13138   -  CDS            lacI (fragment): lac repressor; lacI; The lac repressor binds to the lac operator to inhibit transcription in E. coli. This inhibition can be relieved by adding lactose or isopropyl-β-D-thiogalactopyranoside (IPTG).
  13321..13909   -  rep_origin     ori: high-copy-number ColE1/pMB1/pBR322/pUC origin of replication
  14080..14940   -  CDS            AmpR: β-lactamase; bla; confers resistance to ampicillin, carbenicillin, and related antibiotics
  14941..15045   -  promoter       AmpR promoter: bla
  15072..15500   +  rep_origin     f1 ori (sequence partly withheld): f1 bacteriophage origin of replication; arrow indicates direction of (+) strand synthesis
  15531..15685   -  CDS            lacZα (fragment): LacZα fragment of β-galactosidase; lacZ fragment
>Addgene plasmid #199574 | FLAG SMG1 T3550A/S3556A | addgene full sequence | sequence record 391050 | Addgene NGS Result
GGCTATTGGCCATTGCATACGTTGTATCTATATCATAATATGTACATTTATATTGGCTCATGTCCAATAT
GACCGCCATGTTGACATTGATTATTGACTAGTTATTAATAGTAATCAATTACGGGGTCATTAGTTCATAG
CCCATATATGGAGTTCCGCGTTACATAACTTACGGTAAATGGCCCGCCTGGCTGACCGCCCAACGACCCC
CGCCCATTGACGTCAATAATGACGTATGTTCCCATAGTAACGCCAATAGGGACTTTCCATTGACGTCAAT
GGGTGGAGTATTTACGGTAAACTGCCCACTTGGCAGTACATCAAGTGTATCATATGCCAAGTCCGCCCCC
TATTGACGTCAATGACGGTAAATGGCCCGCCTGGCATTATGCCCAGTACATGACCTTACGGGACTTTCCT
ACTTGGCAGTACATCTACGTATTAGTCATCGCTATTACCATGGTGATGCGGTTTTGGCAGTACACCAATG
GGCGTGGATAGCGGTTTGACTCACGGGGATTTCCAAGTCTCCACCCCATTGACGTCAATGGGAGTTTGTT
TTGGCACCAAAATCAACGGGACTTTCCAAAATGTCGTAATAACCCCGCCCCGTTGACGCAAATGGGCGGT
AGGCGTGTACGGTGGGAGGTCTATATAAGCAGAGCTCGTTTAGTGAACCGTCAGAATTGATCTACCATGG
ACTACAAAGACGATGACGACAAGCTTGCGGCCGCGAATTCATCGATAGATCTGATATCGGTACCAGTCGA
GATCCATGTCGTGTCGGGGAAGGTAATGAGCCGCAGAGCCCCGGGGTCTCGGCTGAGCAGCGGCGGCGGC
GGCGGCGGCACCAAGTATCCGCGGAGCTGGAATGACTGGCAACCCAGAACTGATAGTGCATCAGCCGACC
CAGATAATTTAAAATATTCTTCATCCAGAGATAGAGGTGGTTCTTCCTCTTACGGACTGCAACCTTCAAA
TTCAGCTGTGGTGTCTCGGCAAAGGCACGATGATACCAGAGTCCACGCTGACATACAGAATGACGAAAAG
GGTGGCTACAGTGTCAATGGAGGATCTGGGGAAAATACTTATGGTCGGAAGTCGTTGGGGCAAGAGCTGA
GGGTTAACAATGTGACCAGCCCTGAGTTCACCAGTGTTCAGCATGGCAGTCGTGCTTTAGCCACCAAAGA
CATGAGGAAATCACAGGAGAGATCGATGTCTTATTCTGATGAGTCTCGACTGTCGAATCTTCTTCGGAGG
ATCACCCGGGAAGACGACAGAGACCGAAGATTGGCTACTGTAAAGCAGTTGAAAGAATTTATTCAGCAAC
CAGAAAATAAGCTGGTACTAGTTAAACAATTGGATAATATCTTGGCTGCTGTACATGACGTGCTTAATGA
AAGTAGCAAATTGCTTCAGGAGTTGAGACAGGAGGGAGCTTGCTGTCTTGGCCTTCTTTGTGCTTCTCTG
AGCTATGAGGCTGAGAAGATCTTCAAGTGGATTTTTAGCAAATTTAGCTCATCTGCAAAAGATGAAGTTA
AACTCCTCTACTTATGTGCCACCTACAAAGCACTAGAGACTGTAGGAGAAAAGAAAGCCTTTTCATCTGT
AATGCAGCTTGTAATGACCAGCCTGCAGTCTATTCTTGAAAATGTGGATACACCAGAATTGCTTTGTAAA
TGTGTTAAGTGCATTCTTTTGGTGGCTCGATGTTACCCTCATATTTTCAGCACTAATTTTAGGGATACAG
TTGATATATTAGTTGGATGGCATATAGATCATACTCAGAAACCTTCGCTCACGCAGCAGGTATCTGGGTG
GTTGCAGAGTTTGGAGCCATTTTGGGTAGCTGATCTTGCATTTTCTACTACTCTTCTTGGTCAGTTTCTG
GAAGACATGGAAGCATATGCTGAGGACCTCAGCCATGTGGCCTCTGGGGAATCAGTGGATGAAGATGTCC
CTCCTCCATCAGTGTCATTACCAAAGCTGGCTGCACTTCTCCGGGTATTTAGTACTGTGGTGAGGAGCAT
TGGGGAACGCTTCAGCCCAATTCGGGGTCCTCCAATTACTGAGGCATATGTAACAGATGTTCTGTACAGA
GTAATGAGATGTGTGACGGCTGCAAACCAGGTGTTTTTTTCTGAGGCTGTGTTGACAGCTGCTAATGAGT
GTGTTGGTGTTTTGCTCGGCAGCTTGGATCCTAGCATGACTATACATTGTGACATGGTCATTACATATGG
ATTAGACCAACTGGAGAATTGCCAGACTTGTGGTACCGATTATATCATCTCAGTCTTGAATTTACTCACG
CTGATTGTTGAACAGATAAATACGAAACTGCCATCATCATTTGTAGAAAAACTGTTTATACCATCATCTA
AACTACTATTCTTGCGTTATCATAAAGAAAAAGAGGTTGTTGCTGTAGCCCATGCTGTTTATCAAGCAGT
GCTCAGCTTGAAGAATATTCCTGTTTTGGAGACTGCCTATAAGTTAATATTGGGAGAAATGACTTGTGCC
CTAAACAACCTCCTACACAGTCTACAACTTCCTGAGGCCTGTTCTGAAATAAAACATGAGGCTTTTAAGA
ATCATGTGTTCAATGTAGACAATGCAAAATTTGTAGTTATATTTGACCTCAGTGCCCTGACTACAATTGG
AAATGCCAAAAACTCACTAATAGGGATGTGGGCGCTATCTCCAACTGTCTTTGCACTTCTGAGTAAGAAT
CTGATGATTGTGCACAGTGACCTGGCTGTTCACTTCCCTGCCATTCAGTATGCTGTGCTCTACACATTGT
ATTCTCATTGTACCAGGCATGATCACTTTATCTCTAGTAGCCTCAGTTCTTCCTCTCCTTCTTTGTTTGA
TGGAGCTGTGATTAGCACTGTAACTACGGCTACAAAGAAACATTTCTCAATTATATTAAATCTTCTGGGA
ATATTACTTAAGAAAGATAACCTTAACCAGGACACGAGGAAACTGTTAATGACTTGGGCTTTGGAAGCAG
CTGTTTTAATGAAGAAGTCTGAAACATACGCACCTTTATTCTCTCTTCCGTCTTTCCATAAATTTTGCAA
AGGCCTTTTAGCCAACACTCTCGTTGAAGATGTGAATATCTGTCTGCAGGCATGCAGCAGTCTACATGCT
CTGTCCTCTTCCTTGCCAGATGATCTTTTACAGAGATGTGTCGATGTTTGCCGTGTTCAACTAGTGCACA
GTGGAACTCGTATTCGACAAGCATTTGGAAAACTGTTGAAATCAATTCCTTTAGATGTTGTCCTAAGCAA
TAACAATCACACAGAAATTCAAGAAATTTCTTTAGCATTAAGAAGTCACATGAGTAAAGCACCAAGTAAT
ACATTCCACCCCCAAGATTTCTCTGATGTTATTAGTTTTATTTTGTATGGGAACTCTCATAGAACAGGGA
AGGACAATTGGTTGGAAAGACTGTTCTATAGCTGCCAGAGACTGGATAAGCGTGACCAGTCAACAATTCC
ACGCAATCTCCTGAAGACAGATGCTGTCCTTTGGCAGTGGGCCATATGGGAAGCTGCACAATTCACTGTT
CTTTCTAAGCTGAGAACCCCACTGGGCAGAGCTCAAGACACCTTCCAGACAATTGAAGGTATCATTCGAA
GTCTCGCAGCTCACACATTAAACCCTGATCAGGATGTTAGTCAGTGGACAACTGCAGACAATGATGAAGG
CCATGGTAACAACCAACTTAGACTTGTTCTTCTTCTGCAGTATCTGGAAAATCTGGAGAAATTAATGTAT
AATGCATACGAGGGATGTGCTAATGCATTAACTTCACCTCCCAAGGTCATTAGAACTTTTTTCTATACCA
ATCGCCAAACTTGTCAGGACTGGCTAACGCGGATTCGACTCTCCATCATGAGGGTAGGATTGTTGGCAGG
CCAGCCTGCAGTGACAGTGAGACATGGCTTTGACTTGCTTACAGAGATGAAAACAACCAGCCTATCTCAG
GGGAATGAATTGGAAGTAACCATTATGATGGTGGTAGAAGCATTATGTGAACTTCATTGTCCTGAAGCTA
TACAGGGAATTGCTGTCTGGTCATCATCTATTGTTGGAAAAAATCTTCTGTGGATTAACTCAGTGGCTCA
ACAGGCTGAAGGGAGGTTTGAAAAGGCCTCTGTGGAGTACCAGGAACACCTGTGTGCCATGACAGGTGTT
GATTGCTGCATCTCCAGCTTTGACAAATCGGTGCTCACCTTAGCCAATGCTGGGCGTAACAGTGCCAGCC
CGAAACATTCTCTGAATGGTGAATCCAGAAAAACTGTGCTGTCCAAACCGACTGACTCTTCCCCTGAGGT
TATAAATTATTTAGGAAATAAAGCATGTGAGTGCTACATCTCAATTGCCGATTGGGCTGCTGTGCAGGAA
TGGCAGAACGCTATCCATGACTTGAAAAAGAGTACCAGTAGCACTTCCCTCAACCTGAAAGCTGACTTCA
ACTATATAAAATCATTAAGCAGCTTTGAGTCTGGAAAATTTGTTGAATGTACCGAGCAGTTAGAATTGTT
ACCAGGAGAAAATATCAATCTACTTGCTGGAGGATCAAAAGAAAAAATAGACATGAAAAAACTGCTTCCT
AACATGTTAAGTCCGGATCCGAGGGAACTTCAGAAATCCATTGAAGTTCAATTGTTAAGAAGTTCTGTTT
GTTTGGCAACTGCTTTAAACCCGATAGAACAAGATCAGAAGTGGCAGTCTATAACTGAAAATGTGGTAAA
GTACTTGAAGCAAACATCCCGCATCGCTATTGGACCTCTGAGACTTTCTACTTTAACAGTTTCACAGTCT
TTGCCAGTTCTAAGTACCTTGCAGCTGTATTGCTCATCTGCTTTGGAGAACACAGTTTCTAACAGACTTT
CAACAGAGGACTGTCTTATTCCACTCTTCAGTGAAGCTTTACGTTCATGTAAACAGCATGACGTGAGGCC
ATGGATGCAGGCATTAAGGTATACTATGTACCAGAATCAGTTGTTGGAGAAAATTAAAGAACAAACAGTC
CCAATTAGAAGCCATCTCATGGAATTAGGTCTAACAGCAGCAAAATTTGCTAGAAAACGAGGGAATGTGT
CCCTTGCAACAAGACTGCTGGCACAGTGCAGTGAAGTTCAGCTGGGAAAGACCACCACTGCACAGGATTT
AGTCCAACATTTTAAAAAACTATCAACCCAAGGTCAAGTGGATGAAAAATGGGGGCCCGAACTTGATATT
GAAAAAACCAAATTGCTTTATACAGCAGGCCAGTCAACACATGCAATGGAAATGTTGAGTTCTTGTGCCA
TATCTTTCTGCAAGTCTGTGAAAGCTGAATATGCAGTTGCTAAATCAATTCTGACACTGGCTAAATGGAT
CCAGGCAGAATGGAAAGAGATTTCAGGACAGCTGAAACAGGTTTACAGAGCTCAGCACCAACAGAACTTC
ACAGGTCTTTCTACTTTGTCTAAAAACATACTCACTCTAATAGAACTGCCATCTGTTAATACGATGGAAG
AAGAGTATCCTCGGATCGAGAGTGAATCTACAGTGCATATTGGAGTTGGAGAACCTGACTTCATTTTGGG
ACAGTTATATCACCTGTCTTCAGTACAGGCACCTGAAGTAGCCAAATCTTGGGCAGCGTTGGCCAGCTGG
GCTTATAGGTGGGGCAGAAAGGTGGTTGACAATGCCAGTCAGGGAGAAGGTGTTCGTCTGCTGCCTAGAG
AAAAATCTGAAGTTCAGAATCTACTTCCAGACACTATAACTGAGGAAGAGAAAGAGAGAATATATGGTAT
TCTTGGACAGGCTGTGTGTCGGCCGGCGGGGATTCAGGATGAAGATATAACACTTCAGATAACTGAGAGT
GAAGACAACGAAGAAGATGACATGGTTGATGTTATCTGGCGTCAGTTGATATCAAGCTGCCCATGGCTTT
CAGAACTTGATGAAAGTGCAACTGAAGGAGTTATTAAAGTGTGGAGGAAAGTTGTAGATAGAATATTCAG
CCTGTACAAACTCTCTTGCAGTGCATACTTTACTTTCCTTAAACTCAACGCTGGTCAAATTCCTTTAGAT
GAGGATGACCCTAGGCTGCATTTAAGTCACAGAGTGGAACAGAGCACTGATGACATGATTGTGATGGCCA
CATTGCGCCTGCTGCGGTTGCTCGTGAAGCATGCTGGTGAGCTTCGGCAGTATCTGGAGCACGGCTTGGA
GACAACACCCACTGCACCATGGAGGGGAATTATTCCGCAACTTTTCTCACGCTTAAACCACCCTGAAGTG
TATGTGCGCCAAAGTATTTGTAACCTTCTCTGCCGTGTGGCTCAAGATTCCCCACATCTCATATTGTATC
CTGCAATAGTGGGTACCATATCGCTTAGTAGTGAATCCCAGGCTTCAGGAAATAAATTTTCCACTGCAAT
TCCAACTTTACTTGGCAATATTCAAGGAGAAGAATTGCTGGTTTCTGAATGTGAGGGAGGAAGTCCTCCT
GCATCTCAGGATAGCAATAAGGATGAACCTAAAAGTGGATTAAATGAAGACCAAGCCATGATGCAGGATT
GTTACAGCAAAATTGTAGATAAGCTGTCCTCTGCAAACCCCACCATGGTATTACAGGTTCAGATGCTCGT
GGCTGAACTGCGCAGGGTCACTGTGCTCTGGGATGAGCTCTGGCTGGGAGTTTTGCTGCAACAACACATG
TATGTCCTGAGACGAATTCAGCAGCTTGAAGATGAGGTGAAGAGAGTCCAGAACAACAACACCTTACGCA
AAGAAGAGAAAATTGCAATCATGAGGGAGAAGCACACAGCTTTGATGAAGCCCATCGTATTTGCTTTGGA
GCATGTGAGGAGTATCACAGCGGCTCCTGCAGAAACACCTCATGAAAAATGGTTTCAGGATAACTATGGT
GATGCCATTGAAAATGCCCTAGAAAAACTGAAGACTCCATTGAACCCTGCAAAGCCTGGGAGCAGCTGGA
TTCCATTTAAAGAGATAATGCTAAGTTTGCAACAGAGAGCACAGAAACGTGCAAGTTACATCTTGCGTCT
TGAAGAAATCAGTCCATGGTTGGCTGCCATGACTAACACTGAAATTGCTCTTCCTGGGGAAGTCTCAGCC
AGAGACACTGTCACAATCCATAGTGTGGGCGGAACCATCACAATCTTACCGACTAAAACCAAGCCAAAGA
AACTTCTCTTTCTTGGATCAGATGGGAAGAGCTATCCTTATCTTTTCAAAGGACTGGAGGATTTACATCT
GGATGAGAGAATAATGCAGTTCCTATCTATTGTGAATACCATGTTTGCTACAATTAATCGCCAAGAAACA
CCCCGGTTCCATGCTCGACACTATTCTGTAACACCACTAGGAACAAGATCAGGACTAATCCAGTGGGTAG
ATGGAGCCACACCCTTATTTGGTCTTTACAAACGATGGCAACAACGGGAAGCTGCCTTACAAGCACAAAA
GGCCCAAGATTCCTACCAAACTCCTCAGAATCCTGGAATTGTACCCCGTCCTAGTGAACTTTATTACAGT
AAAATTGGCCCTGCTTTGAAAACAGTTGGGCTTAGCCTGGATGTGTCCCGTCGGGATTGGCCTCTTCATG
TAATGAAGGCAGTATTGGAAGAGTTAATGGAGGCCACACCCCCGAATCTCCTTGCCAAAGAGCTCTGGTC
ATCTTGCACAACACCTGATGAATGGTGGAGAGTTACGCAGTCTTATGCAAGATCTACTGCAGTCATGTCT
ATGGTTGGATACATAATTGGCCTTGGAGACAGACATCTGGATAATGTTCTTATAGATATGACGACTGGAG
AAGTTGTTCACATAGATTACAATGTTTGCTTTGAAAAAGGTAAAAGCCTTAGAGTTCCTGAGAAAGTACC
TTTTCGAATGACACAAAACATTGAAACAGCACTGGGTGTAACTGGAGTAGAAGGTGTATTTAGGCTTTCA
TGTGAGCAGGTTTTACACATTATGCGGCGTGGCAGAGAGACCCTGCTGACGCTGCTGGAGGCCTTTGTGT
ACGACCCTCTGGTGGACTGGACAGCAGGAGGCGAGGCTGGGTTTGCTGGTGCTGTCTATGGTGGAGGTGG
CCAGCAGGCCGAGAGCAAGCAGAGCAAGAGAGAGATGGAGCGAGAGATCACCCGCAGCCTGTTTTCTTCT
AGAGTAGCTGAGATTAAGGTGAACTGGTTTAAGAATAGAGATGAGATGCTGGTTGTGCTTCCCAAGTTGG
ACGGTAGCTTAGATGAATACCTAAGCTTGCAAGAGCAACTGACAGATGTGGAAAAACTGCAGGGCAAACT
ACTGGAGGAAATAGAGTTTCTAGAAGGAGCTGAAGGGGTGGATCATCCTTCTCATACTCTGCAACACAGG
TATTCTGAGCACACCCAACTACAGACTCAGCAAAGAGCTGTTCAGGAAGCAATCCAGGTGAAGCTGAATG
AATTTGAACAATGGATAACACATTATCAGGCTGCATTCAATAATTTAGAAGCAACACAGCTTGCAAGCTT
GCTTCAAGAGATAAGCACACAAATGGACCTTGGTCCTCCAAGTTACGTGCCAGCAACAGCCTTTCTGCAG
AATGCTGGTCAGGCCCACTTGATTAGCCAGTGCGAGCAGCTGGAGGGGGAGGTTGGTGCTCTCCTGCAGC
AGAGGCGCTCCGTGCTCCGTGGCTGTCTGGAGCAACTGCATCACTATGCAACCGTGGCCCTGCAGTATCC
GAAGGCCATATTTCAGAAACATCGAATTGAACAGTGGAAGACCTGGATGGAAGAGCTCATCTGTAACACC
ACAGTAGAGCGTTGTCAAGAGCTCTATAGGAAATATGAAATGCAATATGCTCCCCAGCCACCCCCAACAG
TGTGTCAGTTCATCACTGCCACTGAAATGACCCTGCAGCGATACGCAGCAGACATCAACAGCAGACTTAT
TAGACAAGTGGAACGCTTGAAACAGGAAGCTGTCACTGTGCCAGTTTGTGAAGATCAGTTGAAAGAAATT
GAACGTTGCATTAAAGTTTTCCTTCATGAGAATGGAGAAGAAGGATCTTTGAGTCTAGCAAGTGTTATTA
TTTCTGCCCTTTGTACCCTTACAAGGCGTAACCTGATGATGGAAGGTGCAGCGTCAAGTGCTGGAGAACA
GCTGGTTGATCTGACTTCTCGGGATGGAGCCTGGTTCTTGGAGGAACTCTGCAGTATGAGCGGAAACGTC
ACCTGCTTGGTTCAGTTACTGAAGCAGTGCCACCTGGTGCCACAGGACTTAGATATCCCGAACCCCATGG
AAGCGTCTGAGACAGTTCACTTAGCCAATGGAGTGTATACCTCACTTCAGGAATTGAATTCGAATTTCCG
GCAAATCATATTTCCAGAAGCACTTCGATGTTTAATGAAAGGGGAATACACGTTAGAAAGTATGCTGCAT
GAACTGGACGGTCTTATTGAGCAGACCACCGATGGCGTTCCCCTGCAGACTCTAGTGGAATCTCTTCAGG
CCTACTTAAGAAACGCAGCTATGGGACTGGAAGAAGAAACACATGCTCATTACATCGATGTTGCCAGACT
ACTACATGCTCAGTACGGTGAATTAATCCAACCGAGAAATGGTTCAGTTGATGAAACACCCAAAATGTCA
GCTGGCCAGATGCTTTTGGTAGCATTCGATGGCATGTTTGCTCAAGTTGAAACTGCTTTCAGCTTATTAG
TTGAAAAGTTGAACAAGATGGAAATTCCCATAGCTTGGCGAAAGATTGACATCATAAGGGAAGCCAGGAG
TACTCAAGTTAATTTTTTTGATGATGATAATCACCGGCAGGTGCTAGAAGAGATTTTCTTTCTAAAAAGA
CTACAGACTATTAAGGAGTTCTTCAGGCTCTGTGGTACCTTTTCTAAAACATTGTCAGGATCAAGTTCAC
TTGAAGATCAGAATACTGTGAATGGGCCTGTACAGATTGTCAATGTGAAAACCCTTTTTAGAAACTCTTG
TTTCAGTGAAGACCAAATGGCCAAACCTATCAAGGCATTCACAGCTGACTTTGTGAGGCAGCTCTTGATA
GGGCTACCCAACCAAGCCCTCGGACTCACACTGTGCAGTTTTATCAGTGCTCTGGGTGTAGACATCATTG
CTCAAGTAGAGGCAAAGGACTTTGGTGCCGAAAGCAAAGTTTCTGTTGATGATCTCTGTAAGAAAGCGGT
GGAACATAACATCCAGATAGGGAAGTTCTCTCAGCTGGTTATGAACAGGGCAACTGTGTTAGCAAGTTCT
TACGACACTGCCTGGAAGAAGCATGACTTGGTGCGAAGGCTAGAAACCAGTATTTCTTCTTGTAAGACAA
GCCTGCAGCGGGTTCAGCTGCATATTGCCATGTTTCAGTGGCAACATGAAGATCTACTTATCAATAGACC
ACAAGCCATGTCAGTCACACCTCCCCCACGGTCTGCTATCCTAACCAGCATGAAAAAGAAGCTGCATACC
CTGAGCCAGATTGAAACTTCTATTGCGACAGTTCAGGAGAAGCTAGCTGCACTTGAATCAAGTATTGAAC
AGCGACTCAAGTGGGCAGGTGGTGCCAACCCTGCATTGGCCCCTGTACTACAAGATTTTGAAGCAACGAT
AGCTGAAAGAAGAAATCTTGTCCTTAAAGAGAGCCAAAGAGCAAGTCAGGTCACATTTCTCTGCAGCAAT
ATCATTCATTTTGAAAGTTTACGAACAAGAACTGCAGAAGCCTTAAACCTGGATGCGGCGTTATTTGAAC
TAATCAAGCGATGTCAGCAGATGTGTTCGTTTGCATCACAGTTTAACAGTTCAGTGTCTGAGTTAGAGCT
TCGTTTATTACAGAGAGTGGACACTGGTCTTGAACATCCTATTGGCAGCTCTGAATGGCTTTTGTCAGCA
CACAAACAGTTGACCCAGGATATGTCTACTCAGAGGGCAATTCAGACAGAGAAAGAGCAGCAGATAGAAA
CGGTCTGTGAAACAATTCAGAATCTGGTTGATAATATAAAGACTGTGCTCACTGGTCATAACCGACAGCT
TGGAGATGTCAAACATCTCTTGAAAGCTATGGCTAAGGATGAAGAAGCTGCTCTGGCAGATGGTGAAGAT
GTTCCCTATGAGAACAGTGTTAGGCAGTTTTTGGGTGAATATAAATCATGGCAAGACAACATTCAAACAG
TTCTATTTACATTAGTCCAGGCTATGGGTCAGGTTCGAAGTCAAGAACACGTTGAAATGCTCCAGGAAAT
CACTCCCACCTTGAAAGAACTGAAAACACAAAGTCAGAGTATCTATAATAATTTAGTGAGTTTTGCATCA
CCCTTAGTCACCGATGCAACAAATGAATGTTCGAGTCCAACGTCATCTGCTACTTATCAGCCATCCTTCG
CTGCAGCAGTCCGGAGTAACACTGGCCAGAAGGCTCAGCCTGATGTCATGGCACAGAATGCTAGAAAGCT
GATCCAGAAAAATCTTGCTACATCAGCTGATACTCCACCAAGCACCGTTCCAGGAACTGGCAAGAGTGTT
GCTTGTAGTCCTAAAAAGGCAGTCAGAGACCCTAAAACTGGGAAAGCGGTGCAAGAGAGAAACTCCTATG
CAGTGAGTGTGTGGAAGAGAGTGAAAGCCAAGTTAGAGGGCCGAGATGTTGATCCGAATAGGAGGATGTC
AGTTGCTGAACAGGTTGACTATGTCATTAAGGAAGCAACTAATCTAGATAACTTGGCTCAGCTGTATGAA
GGTTGGACAGCCTGGGTGTGAATGGCAAGACAGTAGATGAGTCTGGTTAAGCGAGGTCAGACATCCACCA
GAATCAACTCGACCTCGACTCGACTCTAGAGGATCCCGGGTGGCATCCCTGTGACCCCTCCCCAGTGCCT
CTCCTGGCCCTGGAAGTTGCCACTCCAGTGCCCACCAGCCTTGTCCTAATAAAATTAAGTTGCATCATTT
TGTCTGACTAGGTGTCCTTCTATAATATTATGGGGTGGAGGGGGGTGGTATGGAGCAAGGGGCAAGTTGG
GAAGACAACCTGTAGGGCCTGCGGGGTCTATTGGGAACCAAGCTGGAGTGCAGTGGCACAATCTTGGCTC
ACTGCAATCTCCGCCTCCTGGGTTCAAGCGATTCTCCTGCCTCAGCCTCCCGAGTTGTTGGGATTCCAGG
CATGCATGACCAGGCTCAGCTAATTTTTGTTTTTTTGGTAGAGACGGGGTTTCACCATATTGGCCAGGCT
GGTCTCCAACTCCTAATCTCAGGTGATCTACCCACCTTGGCCTCCCAAATTGCTGGGATTACAGGCGTGA
ACCACTGCTCCCTTCCCTGTCCTTCTGATTTTAAAATAACTATACCAGCAGGAGGACGTCCAGACACAGC
ATAGGCTACCTGGCCATGCCCAACCGGTGGGACATTTGAGTTGCTTGCTTGGCACTGTCCTCTCATGCGT
TGGGTCCACTCAGTAGATGCCTGTTGAATTGGGTACGCGGCCAGCTTGGCTGTGGAATGTGTGTCAGTTA
GGGTGTGGAAAGTCCCCAGGCTCCCCAGCAGGCAGAAGTATGCAAAGCATGCATCTCAATTAGTCAGCAA
CCAGGTGTGGAAAGTCCCCAGGCTCCCCAGCAGGCAGAAGTATGCAAAGCATGCATCTCAATTAGTCAGC
AACCATAGTCCCGCCCCTAACTCCGCCCATCCCGCCCCTAACTCCGCCCAGTTCCGCCCATTCTCCGCCC
CATGGCTGACTAATTTTTTTTATTTATGCAGAGGCCGAGGCCGCCTCGGCCTCTGAGCTATTCCAGAAGT
AGTGAGGAGGCTTTTTTGGAGGCCTAGGCTTTTGCAAAAAGCTCCTCGAGGAACTGAAAAACCAGAAAGT
TAATTCCCTATAGTGAGTCGTATTAAATTCGTAATCATGTCATAGCTGTTTCCTGTGTGAAATTGTTATC
CGCTCACAATTCCACACAACATACGAGCCGGAAGCATAAAGTGTAAAGCCTGGGGTGCCTAATGAGTGAG
CTAACTCACATTAATTGCGTTGCGCTCACTGCCCGCTTTCCAGTCGGGAAACCTGTCGTGCCAGCTGCAT
TAATGAATCGGCCAACGCGCGGGGAGAGGCGGTTTGCGTATTGGGCGCTCTTCCGCTTCCTCGCTCACTG
ACTCGCTGCGCTCGGTCGTTCGGCTGCGGCGAGCGGTATCAGCTCACTCAAAGGCGGTAATACGGTTATC
CACAGAATCAGGGGATAACGCAGGAAAGAACATGTGAGCAAAAGGCCAGCAAAAGGCCAGGAACCGTAAA
AAGGCCGCGTTGCTGGCGTTTTTCCATAGGCTCCGCCCCCCTGACGAGCATCACAAAAATCGACGCTCAA
GTCAGAGGTGGCGAAACCCGACAGGACTATAAAGATACCAGGCGTTTCCCCCTGGAAGCTCCCTCGTGCG
CTCTCCTGTTCCGACCCTGCCGCTTACCGGATACCTGTCCGCCTTTCTCCCTTCGGGAAGCGTGGCGCTT
TCTCATAGCTCACGCTGTAGGTATCTCAGTTCGGTGTAGGTCGTTCGCTCCAAGCTGGGCTGTGTGCACG
AACCCCCCGTTCAGCCCGACCGCTGCGCCTTATCCGGTAACTATCGTCTTGAGTCCAACCCGGTAAGACA
CGACTTATCGCCACTGGCAGCAGCCACTGGTAACAGGATTAGCAGAGCGAGGTATGTAGGCGGTGCTACA
GAGTTCTTGAAGTGGTGGCCTAACTACGGCTACACTAGAAGAACAGTATTTGGTATCTGCGCTCTGCTGA
AGCCAGTTACCTTCGGAAAAAGAGTTGGTAGCTCTTGATCCGGCAAACAAACCACCGCTGGTAGCGGTGG
TTTTTTTGTTTGCAAGCAGCAGATTACGCGCAGAAAAAAAGGATCTCAAGAAGATCCTTTGATCTTTTCT
ACGGGGTCTGACGCTCAGTGGAACGAAAACTCACGTTAAGGGATTTTGGTCATGAGATTATCAAAAAGGA
TCTTCACCTAGATCCTTTTAAATTAAAAATGAAGTTTTAAATCAATCTAAAGTATATATGAGTAAACTTG
GTCTGACAGTTACCAATGCTTAATCAGTGAGGCACCTATCTCAGCGATCTGTCTATTTCGTTCATCCATA
GTTGCCTGACTCCCCGTCGTGTAGATAACTACGATACGGGAGGGCTTACCATCTGGCCCCAGTGCTGCAA
TGATACCGCGAGACCCACGCTCACCGGCTCCAGATTTATCAGCAATAAACCAGCCAGCCGGAAGGGCCGA
GCGCAGAAGTGGTCCTGCAACTTTATCCGCCTCCATCCAGTCTATTAATTGTTGCCGGGAAGCTAGAGTA
AGTAGTTCGCCAGTTAATAGTTTGCGCAACGTTGTTGCCATTGCTACAGGCATCGTGGTGTCACGCTCGT
CGTTTGGTATGGCTTCATTCAGCTCCGGTTCCCAACGATCAAGGCGAGTTACATGATCCCCCATGTTATG
CAAAAAAGCGGTTAGCTCCTTCGGTCCTCCGATCGTTGTCAGAAGTAAGTTGGCCGCAGTGTTATCACTC
ATGGTTATGGCAGCACTGCATAATTCTCTTACTGTCATGCCATCCGTAAGATGCTTTTCTGTGACTGGTG
AGTACTCAACCAAGTCATTCTGAGAATAGTGTATGCGGCGACCGAGTTGCTCTTGCCCGGCGTCAATACG
GGATAATACCGCGCCACATAGCAGAACTTTAAAAGTGCTCATCATTGGAAAACGTTCTTCGGGGCGAAAA
CTCTCAAGGATCTTACCGCTGTTGAGATCCAGTTCGATGTAACCCACTCGTGCACCCAACTGATCTTCAG
CATCTTTTACTTTCACCAGCGTTTCTGGGTGAGCAAAAACAGGAAGGCAAAATGCCGCAAAAAAGGGAAT
AAGGGCGACACGGAAATGTTGAATACTCATACTCTTCCTTTTTCAATATTATTGAAGCATTTATCAGGGT
TATTGTCTCATGAGCGGATACATATTTGAATGTATTTAGAAAAATAAACAAATAGGGGTTCCGCGCACAT
TTCCCCGAAAAGTGCCACCTG
[124 nt withheld, positions 15072-15195]
C
[91 nt withheld, positions 15197-15287]
A
[49 nt withheld, positions 15289-15337]
CCTTTGACGTTGGAGTCCACGTTCTTT
[37 nt withheld, positions 15365-15401]
ACCCTATCTCGGTCTATTCTTTTGATTTATAAGGGATTTTGCCGATTTCGGCCTATTGGTTAAAAAATGA
GCTGATTTAACAAAAATTTAACGCGAATTTTAACAAAATATTAACGCTTACAATTTCCATTCGCCATTCA
GGCTGCGCAACTGTTGGGAAGGGCGATCGGTGCGGGCCTCTTCGCTATTACGCCAGCTGGCGAAAGGGGG
ATGTGCTGCAAGGCGATTAAGTTGGGTAACGCCAGGGTTTTCCCAGTCACGACGTTGTAAAACGACGGCC
AGTGCCAAGCTGATCTATACATTGAATCAATATTGGCAATTAGCCATATTAGTCATTGGTTATATAGCAT
AAATCAATATT
